>Addgene plasmid #120530 | U6-Lin28aIR | depositor full sequence | sequence record 229057 | U6-Lin28aIR sequence 3078 bps
GCCCCTGCAGAAAAAAAGCTTGGTTTGACACTTGTTTCGCTTCCCGTCTGGCAAGGGAAATATCACACAG
CCTTCTACAAAAGAACTTCCCTAGCCCAGCCACTTGGCAAAGCCTCGGGTTCTAGGGTGGTTCCTCCCCA
CAAAAGCCTTCACTTGCTTTCAGATAGAGTGTGGTAGGAGTTCCTTTGTCTCATCCTTTCCTTCCCTCCA
AGGAAAGACAGGGTGACACTGGGAACCCCGGCCTGAGACACGGCAGTGCAAGCTACCCACGCAACCCACC
CTTACCCCCACTTTCTCCACTCTGCAGATTGATGCCTCTTTCCTTAAACTCCCCATTAGCCAAAGAATAA
CCCTGACTCCTGGGCCTCAATTCTGGGCTTCTGGGAGCAGGGCAGGGCTGTGGATCTCTTCCTCTTCCTC
CCTGGATCCAGGAGTTTAAGGAAAGAGGCATCAATCTGCAGAGTGGAGAAAGTGGGGGTAAGGGTGGGTT
GCGTGGGTAGCTTGCACTGCCGTGTCTCAGGCCGGGGTTCCCAGTGTCACCCTGTCTTTCCTTGGAGGGA
AGGAAAGGATGAGACAAAGGAACTCCTACCACACTCTATCTGAAAGCAAGTGAAGGCTTTTGTGGGGAGG
AACCACCCTAGAACCCGAGGCTTTGCCAAGTGGCTGGGCTAGGGAAGTTCTTTTGTAGAAGGCTGTGTGA
TATTTCCCTTGCCAGACGGGAAGCGAAACAAGTGTCAAACCAAGCTTGGTGTTTCGTCCTTTCCACAAGA
TATATAAAGCCAAGAAATCGAAATACTTTCAAGTTACGGTAAGCATATGATAGTCCATTTTAAAACATAA
TTTTAAAACTGCAAACTACCCAAGAAATTATTACTTTCTACGTCACGTATTTTGTACTAATATCTTTGTG
TTTACAGTCAAATTAATTCCAATTATCTCTCTAACAGCCTTGTATCGTATATGCAAATATGAAGGAATCA
TGGGAAATAGGCCCTCAATTGCTTTCCAGTCGGGAAACCTGTCGTGCCAGCTGCATTAATGAATCGGCCA
ACGCGCGGGGAGAGGCGGTTTGCGTATTGGGCGCTCTTCCGCTTCCTCGCTCACTGACTCGCTGCGCTCG
GTCGTTCGGCTGCGGCGAGCGGTATCAGCTCACTCAAAGGCGGTAATACGGTTATCCACAGAATCAGGGG
ATAACGCAGGAAAGAACATGTGAGCAAAAGGCCAGCAAAAGGCCAGGAACCGTAAAAAGGCCGCGTTGCT
GGCGTTTTTCCATAGGCTCCGCCCCCCTGACGAGCATCACAAAAATCGACGCTCAAGTCAGAGGTGGCGA
AACCCGACAGGACTATAAAGATACCAGGCGTTTCCCCCTGGAAGCTCCCTCGTGCGCTCTCCTGTTCCGA
CCCTGCCGCTTACCGGATACCTGTCCGCCTTTCTCCCTTCGGGAAGCGTGGCGCTTTCTCATAGCTCACG
CTGTAGGTATCTCAGTTCGGTGTAGGTCGTTCGCTCCAAGCTGGGCTGTGTGCACGAACCCCCCGTTCAG
CCCGACCGCTGCGCCTTATCCGGTAACTATCGTCTTGAGTCCAACCCGGTAAGACACGACTTATCGCCAC
TGGCAGCAGCCACTGGTAACAGGATTAGCAGAGCGAGGTATGTAGGCGGTGCTACAGAGTTCTTGAAGTG
GTGGCCTAACTACGGCTACACTAGAAGGACAGTATTTGGTATCTGCGCTCTGCTGAAGCCAGTTACCTTC
GGAAAAAGAGTTGGTAGCTCTTGATCCGGCAAACAAACCACCGCTGGTAGCGGTGGTTTTTTTGTTTGCA
AGCAGCAGATTACGCGCAGAAAAAAAGGATCTCAAGAAGATCCTTTGATCTTTTCTACGGGGTCTGACGC
TCAGTGGAACGAAAACTCACGTTAAGGGATTTTGGTCATGAGATTATCAAAAAGGATCTTCACCTAGATC
CTTTTAAATTAAAAATGAAGTTTTAAATCAATCTAAAGTATATATGAGTAAACTTGGTCTGACAGTTACC
AATGCTTAATCAGTGAGGCACCTATCTCAGCGATCTGTCTATTTCGTTCATCCATAGTTGCCTGACTCCC
CGTCGTGTAGATAACTACGATACGGGAGGGCTTACCATCTGGCCCCAGTGCTGCAATGATACCGCGAGAC
CCACGCTCACCGGCTCCAGATTTATCAGCAATAAACCAGCCAGCCGGAAGGGCCGAGCGCAGAAGTGGTC
CTGCAACTTTATCCGCCTCCATCCAGTCTATTAATTGTTGCCGGGAAGCTAGAGTAAGTAGTTCGCCAGT
TAATAGTTTGCGCAACGTTGTTGCCATTGCTACAGGCATCGTGGTGTCACGCTCGTCGTTTGGTATGGCT
TCATTCAGCTCCGGTTCCCAACGATCAAGGCGAGTTACATGATCCCCCATGTTGTGCAAAAAAGCGGTTA
GCTCCTTCGGTCCTCCGATCGTTGTCAGAAGTAAGTTGGCCGCAGTGTTATCACTCATGGTTATGGCAGC
ACTGCATAATTCTCTTACTGTCATGCCATCCGTAAGATGCTTTTCTGTGACTGGTGAGTACTCAACCAAG
TCATTCTGAGAATAGTGTATGCGGCGACCGAGTTGCTCTTGCCCGGCGTCAATACGGGATAATACCGCGC
CACATAGCAGAACTTTAAAAGTGCTCATCATTGGAAAACGTTCTTCGGGGCGAAAACTCTCAAGGATCTT
ACCGCTGTTGAGATCCAGTTCGATGTAACCCACTCGTGCACCCAACTGATCTTCAGCATCTTTTACTTTC
ACCAGCGTTTCTGGGTGAGCAAAAACAGGAAGGCAAAATGCCGCAAAAAAGGGAATAAGGGCGACACGGA
AATGTTGAATACTCATACTCTTCCTTTTTCAATATTATTGAAGCATTTATCAGGGTTATTGTCTCATGAG
CGGATACATATTTGAATGTATTTAGAAAAATAAACAAATAGGGGTTCCGCGCACATTTCCCCGAAAAGTG
CCACCTGACGTCTAAGAAACCATTATTATCATGACATTAACCTATAAAAATAGGCGTATCACGAGGCC
Features (pLannotate 1.2.2; 6 found; start..end, strand, type, name):
    370..423     -  CDS            Lin28a (fragment): LN28A_MOUSE - Also known as Lin28, Tex17. Experimental evidence at protein level: Swiss-Prot protein existence level 1. RNA-binding protein that inhibits processing of pre-let-7 miRNAs and regulates translation of mRNAs that control developmental timing, pluripotency and metabolism (PubMed:17473174, PubMed:18604195, PubMed:18566191, PubMed:18292307, PubMed:19703396, PubMed:23102813, PubMed:24209617). Seems to recognize a common structural G-quartet (G4) feature in its miRNA and mRNA targets (PubMed:26045559). 'Translational enhancer' that drives specific mRNAs to polysomes and increases the ef
    756..996     -  promoter       U6 promoter: RNA polymerase III promoter for human U6 snRNA
   1001..1084    -  CDS            lacI (fragment): lac repressor; lacI; The lac repressor binds to the lac operator to inhibit transcription in E. coli. This inhibition can be relieved by adding lactose or isopropyl-β-D-thiogalactopyranoside (IPTG).
   1267..1855    -  rep_origin     ori: high-copy-number ColE1/pMB1/pBR322/pUC origin of replication
   2026..2886    -  CDS            AmpR: β-lactamase; bla; confers resistance to ampicillin, carbenicillin, and related antibiotics
   2887..2991    -  promoter       AmpR promoter: bla
