>Addgene plasmid #120530 | U6-Lin28aIR | addgene full sequence | sequence record 233972 | Addgene NGS Result
GCGCAGCGAGTCAGTGAGCGAGGAAGCGGAAGAGCGCCCAATACGCAAACCGCCTCTCCCCGCGCGTTGG
CCGATTCATTAATGCAGCTGGCACGACAGGTTTCCCGACTGGAAAGCAATTGAGGGCCTATTTCCCATGA
TTCCTTCATATTTGCATATACGATACAAGGCTGTTAGAGAGATAATTGGAATTAATTTGACTGTAAACAC
AAAGATATTAGTACAAAATACGTGACGTAGAAAGTAATAATTTCTTGGGTAGTTTGCAGTTTTAAAATTA
TGTTTTAAAATGGACTATCATATGCTTACCGTAACTTGAAAGTATTTCGATTTCTTGGCTTTATATATCT
TGTGGAAAGGACGAAACACCAAGCTTGGTTTGACACTTGTTTCGCTTCCCGTCTGGCAAGGGAAATATCA
CACAGCCTTCTACAAAAGAACTTCCCTAGCCCAGCCACTTGGCAAAGCCTCGGGTTCTAGGGTGGTTCCT
CCCCACAAAAGCCTTCACTTGCTTTCAGATAGAGTGTGGTAGGAGTTCCTTTGTCTCATCCTTTCCTTCC
CTCCAAGGAAAGACAGGGTGACACTGGGAACCCCGGCCTGAGACACGGCAGTGCAAGCTACCCACGCAAC
CCACCCTTACCCCCACTTTCTCCACTCTGCAGATTGATGCCTCTTTCCTTAAACTCCTGGATCCAGGGAG
GAAGAGGAAGAGATCCACAGCCCTGCCCTGCTCCCAGAAGCCCAGAATTGAGGCCCAGGAGTCAGGGTTA
TTCTTTGGCTAATGGGGAGTTTAAGGAAAGAGGCATCAATCTGCAGAGTGGAGAAAGTGGGGGTAAGGGT
GGGTTGCGTGGGTAGCTTGCACTGCCGTGTCTCAGGCCGGGGTTCCCAGTGTCACCCTGTCTTTCCTTGG
AGGGAAGGAAAGGATGAGACAAAGGAACTCCTACCACACTCTATCTGAAAGCAAGTGAAGGCTTTTGTGG
GGAGGAACCACCCTAGAACCCGAGGCTTTGCCAAGTGGCTGGGCTAGGGAAGTTCTTTTGTAGAAGGCTG
TGTGATATTTCCCTTGCCAGACGGGAAGCGAAACAAGTGTCAAACCAAGCTTTTTTTCTGCAGGGGCGGC
CTCGTGATACGCCTATTTTTATAGGTTAATGTCATGATAATAATGGTTTCTTAGACGTCAGGTGGCACTT
TTCGGGGAAATGTGCGCGGAACCCCTATTTGTTTATTTTTCTAAATACATTCAAATATGTATCCGCTCAT
GAGACAATAACCCTGATAAATGCTTCAATAATATTGAAAAAGGAAGAGTATGAGTATTCAACATTTCCGT
GTCGCCCTTATTCCCTTTTTTGCGGCATTTTGCCTTCCTGTTTTTGCTCACCCAGAAACGCTGGTGAAAG
TAAAAGATGCTGAAGATCAGTTGGGTGCACGAGTGGGTTACATCGAACTGGATCTCAACAGCGGTAAGAT
CCTTGAGAGTTTTCGCCCCGAAGAACGTTTTCCAATGATGAGCACTTTTAAAGTTCTGCTATGTGGCGCG
GTATTATCCCGTATTGACGCCGGGCAAGAGCAACTCGGTCGCCGCATACACTATTCTCAGAATGACTTGG
TTGAGTACTCACCAGTCACAGAAAAGCATCTTACGGATGGCATGACAGTAAGAGAATTATGCAGTGCTGC
CATAACCATGAGTGATAACACTGCGGCCAACTTACTTCTGACAACGATCGGAGGACCGAAGGAGCTAACC
GCTTTTTTGCACAACATGGGGGATCATGTAACTCGCCTTGATCGTTGGGAACCGGAGCTGAATGAAGCCA
TACCAAACGACGAGCGTGACACCACGATGCCTGTAGCAATGGCAACAACGTTGCGCAAACTATTAACTGG
CGAACTACTTACTCTAGCTTCCCGGCAACAATTAATAGACTGGATGGAGGCGGATAAAGTTGCAGGACCA
CTTCTGCGCTCGGCCCTTCCGGCTGGCTGGTTTATTGCTGATAAATCTGGAGCCGGTGAGCGTGGGTCTC
GCGGTATCATTGCAGCACTGGGGCCAGATGGTAAGCCCTCCCGTATCGTAGTTATCTACACGACGGGGAG
TCAGGCAACTATGGATGAACGAAATAGACAGATCGCTGAGATAGGTGCCTCACTGATTAAGCATTGGTAA
CTGTCAGACCAAGTTTACTCATATATACTTTAGATTGATTTAAAACTTCATTTTTAATTTAAAAGGATCT
AGGTGAAGATCCTTTTTGATAATCTCATGACCAAAATCCCTTAACGTGAGTTTTCGTTCCACTGAGCGTC
AGACCCCGTAGAAAAGATCAAAGGATCTTCTTGAGATCCTTTTTTTCTGCGCGTAATCTGCTGCTTGCAA
ACAAAAAAACCACCGCTACCAGCGGTGGTTTGTTTGCCGGATCAAGAGCTACCAACTCTTTTTCCGAAGG
TAACTGGCTTCAGCAGAGCGCAGATACCAAATACTGTTCTTCTAGTGTAGCCGTAGTTAGGCCACCACTT
CAAGAACTCTGTAGCACCGCCTACATACCTCGCTCTGCTAATCCTGTTACCAGTGGCTGCTGCCAGTGGC
GATAAGTCGTGTCTTACCGGGTTGGACTCAAGACGATAGTTACCGGATAAGGCGCAGCGGTCGGGCTGAA
CGGGGGGTTCGTGCACACAGCCCAGCTTGGAGCGAACGACCTACACCGAACTGAGATACCTACAGCGTGA
GCTATGAGAAAGCGCCACGCTTCCCGAAGGGAGAAAGGCGGACAGGTATCCGGTAAGCGGCAGGGTCGGA
ACAGGAGAGCGCACGAGGGAGCTTCCAGGGGGAAACGCCTGGTATCTTTATAGTCCTGTCGGGTTTCGCC
ACCTCTGACTTGAGCGTCGATTTTTGTGATGCTCGTCAGGGGGGCGGAGCCTATGGAAAAACGCCAGCAA
CGCGGCCTTTTTACGGTTCCTGGCCTTTTGCTGGCCTTTTGCTCACATGTTCTTTCCTGCGTTATCCCCT
GATTCTGTGGATAACCGTATTACCGCCTTTGAGTGAGCTGATACCGCTCGCCGCAGCCGAACGACCGA
Features (pLannotate 1.2.2; 7 found; start..end, strand, type, name):
      5..32      +  rep_origin     RSF ori (fragment): Plasmids containing the RSF 1030 origin of replication can be propagated in E. coli cells that contain additional plasmids with compatible origins.
     34..117     +  CDS            lacI (fragment): lac repressor; lacI; The lac repressor binds to the lac operator to inhibit transcription in E. coli. This inhibition can be relieved by adding lactose or isopropyl-β-D-thiogalactopyranoside (IPTG).
    122..362     +  promoter       U6 promoter: RNA polymerase III promoter for human U6 snRNA
    695..748     +  CDS            Lin28a (fragment): LN28A_MOUSE - Also known as Lin28, Tex17. Experimental evidence at protein level: Swiss-Prot protein existence level 1. RNA-binding protein that inhibits processing of pre-let-7 miRNAs and regulates translation of mRNAs that control developmental timing, pluripotency and metabolism (PubMed:17473174, PubMed:18604195, PubMed:18566191, PubMed:18292307, PubMed:19703396, PubMed:23102813, PubMed:24209617). Seems to recognize a common structural G-quartet (G4) feature in its miRNA and mRNA targets (PubMed:26045559). 'Translational enhancer' that drives specific mRNAs to polysomes and increases the ef
   1205..1309    +  promoter       AmpR promoter: bla
   1310..2170    +  CDS            AmpR: β-lactamase; bla; confers resistance to ampicillin, carbenicillin, and related antibiotics
   2341..2929    +  rep_origin     ori: high-copy-number ColE1/pMB1/pBR322/pUC origin of replication
