[The description below was written by a language model from this plasmid's Addgene catalogue record and pLannotate feature annotations shown in this document.]
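Description:
U6-Lin28aIR is a small RNAi plasmid (3,078 bp) built on the pJET1.2 cloning backbone and designed to express double-stranded RNA directed against mouse Lin28a. It is propagated in E. coli as a high-copy plasmid through a ColE1/pUC-type origin and is selected with ampicillin via a β-lactamase gene driven by its own bla promoter. No mammalian selection marker or reporter is annotated, which suggests use by transient transfection, although the record does not say so.

The payload is a human U6 snRNA promoter, an RNA polymerase III promoter commonly used to drive short, non-polyadenylated structured RNAs, placed upstream of sequence derived from mouse Lin28a. The "IR" in the name, together with the stated purpose of dsRNA expression, suggests an inverted-repeat arrangement in which sense and antisense arms fold back into a hairpin that can enter the RNAi pathway. The annotation does not confirm this: it detects only one short Lin28a coding fragment roughly 330 bp downstream of the promoter. The arm lengths, any loop, the Pol III terminator and the cloning sites are likewise not given in the record.

Short fragments annotated as lacI and, in one record, an RSF origin lie just upstream of U6. They are far too small to be functional and are most likely remnants carried over from a previous vector. The depositor sequence and the repository's sequencing result have the same length and the same order of features, but are reported in opposite orientations. The plasmid serves as a Pol III-driven dsRNA source, presumably for studying RNAi or dsRNA responses using Lin28a as the target sequence.
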