Addgene plasmid #120530: U6-Lin28aIR
Purpose: dsRNA expression
Depositing lab: Petr Svoboda. Depositing organization: Institute of Molecular Genetics of the Czech Academy of Sciences.
Backbone
  Vector backbone: pJET1.2
  Vector type: RNAi
Growth in bacteria
  Bacterial resistance: Ampicillin, 100 μg/mL
  Growth temperature: 37°C
  Growth strain: DH5alpha
  Copy number: High Copy
Gene/Insert
  Gene/Insert name: Lin28
  Species: M. musculus (mouse)
  Entrez Gene: Lin28a (a.k.a. Gm10299, Lin-28, Lin28, Tex17, lin-28A)
  Cloning method: Restriction Enzyme; 5′ cloning site Unknown (unknown if destroyed); 3′ cloning site Unknown (unknown if destroyed)
Terms and licenses: Academic/Nonprofit Terms; Industry Terms: Not Available to Industry
How to cite: U6-Lin28aIR was a gift from Petr Svoboda (Addgene plasmid # 120530 ; http://n2t.net/addgene:120530 ; RRID:Addgene_120530)
